>Addgene plasmid #187565 | pEPCTΩSP0017 | addgene full sequence | sequence record 368365 | Addgene NGS Result
GTCATGAGACCGGATCCTGACAGGATATATTGGCGGGTAAACCTAAGAGAAAAGAGCGTTTATTAGAATA
ATCGGATATTTAAAAGGGCGTGAAAAGGTTTATCCGTTCGTCCATTTGTATGTGCATGCCAACCACAGGG
TTCCCCTCGGGATCAAAGTACTTTGATCCAACCCCTCCGCTGCTATAGTGCAGTCGGCTTCTGACGTTCA
GTGCAGCCGTCATCTGAAAACGACATGTCGCACAAGTCCTAAGTTACGCGACAGGCTGCCGCCCTGCCCT
TTTCCTGGCGTTTTCTTGTCGCGTGTTTTAGTCGCATAAAGTAGAATACTTGCGACTAGAACCGGAGACA
TTACGCCATGAACAAGAGCGCCGCCGCTGGCCTGCTGGGCTATGCCCGCGTCAGCACCGACGACCAGGAC
TTGACCAACCAACGGGCCGAACTGCACGCGGCCGGCTGCACCAAGCTGTTTTCCGAGAAGATCACCGGCA
CCAGGCGCGACCGCCCGGAGCTGGCCAGGATGCTTGACCACCTACGCCCTGGCGACGTTGTGACAGTGAC
CAGGCTAGACCGCCTGGCCCGCAGCACCCGCGACCTACTGGACATTGCCGAGCGCATCCAGGAGGCCGGC
GCGGGCCTGCGTAGCCTGGCAGAGCCGTGGGCCGACACCACCACGCCGGCCGGCCGCATGGTGTTGACCG
TGTTCGCCGGCATTGCCGAGTTCGAGCGTTCCCTAATCATCGACCGCACCCGGAGCGGGCGCGAGGCCGC
CAAGGCCCGAGGCGTGAAGTTTGGCCCCCGCCCTACCCTCACCCCGGCACAGATCGCGCACGCCCGCGAG
CTGATCGACCAGGAAGGCCGCACCGTGAAAGAGGCGGCTGCACTGCTTGGCGTGCATCGCTCGACCCTGT
ACCGCGCACTTGAGCGCAGCGAGGAAGTGACGCCCACCGAGGCCAGGCGGCGCGGTGCCTTCCGTGAGGA
CGCATTGACCGAGGCCGACGCCCTGGCGGCCGCCGAGAATGAACGCCAAGAGGAACAAGCATGAAACCGC
ACCAGGACGGCCAGGACGAACCGTTTTTCATTACCGAAGAGATCGAGGCGGAGATGATCGCGGCCGGGTA
CGTGTTCGAGCCGCCCGCGCACCTCTCAACCGTGCGGCTGCATGAAATCCTGGCCGGTTTGTCTGATGCC
AAGCTGGCGGCCTGGCCGGCCAGCTTGGCCGCTGAAGAAACCGAGCGCCGCCGTCTAAAAAGGTGATGTG
TATTTGAGTAAAACAGCTTGCGTCATGCGGTCGCTGCGTATATGATGCGATGAGTAAATAAACAAATACG
CAAGGGGAACGCATGAAGGTTATCGCTGTACTTAACCAGAAAGGCGGGTCAGGCAAGACGACCATCGCAA
CCCATCTAGCCCGCGCCCTGCAACTCGCCGGGGCCGATGTTCTGTTAGTCGATTCCGATCCCCAGGGCAG
TGCCCGCGATTGGGCGGCCGTGCGGGAAGATCAACCGCTAACCGTTGTCGGCATCGACCGCCCGACGATT
GACCGCGACGTGAAGGCCATCGGCCGGCGCGACTTCGTAGTGATCGACGGAGCGCCCCAGGCGGCGGACT
TGGCTGTGTCCGCGATCAAGGCAGCCGACTTCGTGCTGATTCCGGTGCAGCCAAGCCCTTACGACATATG
GGCCACCGCCGACCTGGTGGAGCTGGTTAAGCAGCGCATTGAGGTCACGGATGGAAGGCTACAAGCGGCC
TTTGTCGTGTCGCGGGCGATCAAAGGCACGCGCATCGGCGGTGAGGTTGCCGAGGCGCTGGCCGGGTACG
AGCTGCCCATTCTTGAGTCCCGTATCACGCAGCGCGTGAGCTACCCAGGCACTGCCGCCGCCGGCACAAC
CGTTCTTGAATCAGAACCCGAGGGCGACGCTGCCCGCGAGGTCCAGGCGCTGGCCGCTGAAATTAAATCA
AAACTCATTTGAGTTAATGAGGTAAAGAGAAAATGAGCAAAAGCACAAACACGCTAAGTGCCGGCCGTCC
GAGCGCACGCAGCAGCAAGGCTGCAACGTTGGCCAGCCTGGCAGACACGCCAGCCATGAAGCGGGTCAAC
TTTCAGTTGCCGGCGGAGGATCACACCAAGCTGAAGATGTACGCGGTACGCCAAGGCAAGACCATTACCG
AGCTGCTATCTGAATACATCGCGCAGCTACCAGAGTAAATGAGCAAATGAATAAATGAGTAGATGAATTT
TAGCGGCTAAAGGAGGCGGCATGGAAAATCAAGAACAACCAGGCACCGACGCCGTGGAATGCCCCATGTG
TGGAGGAACGGGCGGTTGGCCAGGCGTAAGCGGCTGGGTTGCCTGCCGGCCCTGCAATGGCACTGGAACC
CCCAAGCCCGAGGAATCGGCGTGAGCGGTCGCAAACCATCCGGCCCGGTACAAATCGGCGCGGCGCTGGG
TGATGACCTGGTGGAGAAGTTGAAGGCCGCGCAGGCCGCCCAGCGGCAACGCATCGAGGCAGAAGCACGC
CCCGGTGAATCGTGGCAAGCGGCCGCTGATCGAATCCGCAAAGAATCCCGGCAACCGCCGGCAGCCGGTG
CGCCGTCGATTAGGAAGCCGCCCAAGGGCGACGAGCAACCAGATTTTTTCGTTCCGATGCTCTATGACGT
GGGCACCCGCGATAGTCGCAGCATCATGGACGTGGCCGTTTTCCGTCTGTCGAAGCGTGACCGACGAGCT
GGCGAGGTGATCCGCTACGAGCTTCCAGACGGGCACGTAGAGGTTTCCGCAGGGCCGGCCGGCATGGCCA
GTGTGTGGGATTACGACCTGGTACTGATGGCGGTTTCCCATCTAACCGAATCCATGAACCGATACCGGGA
AGGGAAGGGAGACAAGCCCGGCCGCGTGTTCCGTCCACACGTTGCGGACGTACTCAAGTTCTGCCGGCGA
GCCGATGGCGGAAAGCAGAAAGACGACCTGGTAGAAACCTGCATTCGGTTAAACACCACGCACGTTGCCA
TGCAGCGTACGAAGAAGGCCAAGAACGGCCGCCTGGTGACGGTATCCGAGGGTGAAGCCTTGATTAGCCG
CTACAAGATCGTAAAGAGCGAAACCGGGCGGCCGGAGTACATCGAGATCGAGCTAGCTGATTGGATGTAC
CGCGAGATCACAGAAGGCAAGAACCCGGACGTGCTGACGGTTCACCCCGATTACTTTTTGATCGATCCCG
GCATCGGCCGTTTTCTCTACCGCCTGGCACGCCGCGCCGCAGGCAAGGCAGAAGCCAGATGGTTGTTCAA
GACGATCTACGAACGCAGTGGCAGCGCCGGAGAGTTCAAGAAGTTCTGTTTCACCGTGCGCAAGCTGATC
GGGTCAAATGACCTGCCGGAGTACGATTTGAAGGAGGAGGCGGGGCAGGCTGGCCCGATCCTAGTCATGC
GCTACCGCAACCTGATCGAGGGCGAAGCATCCGCCGGTTCCTAATGTACGGAGCAGATGCTAGGGCAAAT
TGCCCTAGCAGGGGAAAAAGGTCGAAAAGGACTCTTTCCTGTGGATAGCACGTACATTGGGAACCCAAAG
CCGTACATTGGGAACCGGAACCCGTACATTGGGAACCCAAAGCCGTACATTGGGAACCGGTCACACATGT
AAGTGACTGATATAAAAGAGAAAAAAGGCGATTTTTCCGCCTAAAACTCTTTAAAACTTATTAAAACTCT
TAAAACCCGCCTGGCCTGTGCATAACTGTCTGGCCAGCGCACAGCCGAAGAGCTGCAAAAAGCGCCTACC
CTTCGGTCGCTGCGCTCCCTACGCCCCGCCGCTTCGCGTCGGCCTATCGCGGCCGCTGGCCGCTCAAAAA
TGGCTGGCCTACGGCCAGGCAATCTACCAGGGCGCGGACAAGCCGCGCCGTCGCCACTCGACCGCCGGCG
CCCACATCAAGGCACCCTGCCTCGCGCGTTTCGGTGATGACGGTGAAAACCTCTGACACATGCAGCTCCC
GGTGACGGTCACAGCTTGTCTGTAAGCGGATGCCGGGAGCAGACAAGCCCGTCAGGGCGCGTCAGCGGGT
GTTGGCGGGTGTCGGGGCGCAGCCATGACCCAGTCACGTAGCGATAGCGGAGTGTATACTGGCTTAACTA
TGCGGCATCAGAGCAGATTGTACTGAGAGTGCACCATATGCGGTGTGAAATACCGCACAGATGCGTAAGG
AGAAAATACCGCATCAGGCGCTCTTCCGCTTCCTCGCTCACTGACTCGCTGCGCTCGGTCGTTCGGCTGC
GGCGAGCGGTATCAGCTCACTCAAAGGCGGTAATACGGTTATCCACAGAATCAGGGGATAACGCAGGAAA
GAACATGTGAGCAAAAGGCCAGCAAAAGGCCAGGAACCGTAAAAAGGCCGCGTTGCTGGCGTTTTTCCAT
AGGCTCCGCCCCCCTGACGAGCATCACAAAAATCGACGCTCAAGTCAGAGGTGGCGAAACCCGACAGGAC
TATAAAGATACCAGGCGTTTCCCCCTGGAAGCTCCCTCGTGCGCTCTCCTGTTCCGACCCTGCCGCTTAC
CGGATACCTGTCCGCCTTTCTCCCTTCGGGAAGCGTGGCGCTTTCTCATAGCTCACGCTGTAGGTATCTC
AGTTCGGTGTAGGTCGTTCGCTCCAAGCTGGGCTGTGTGCACGAACCCCCCGTTCAGCCCGACCGCTGCG
CCTTATCCGGTAACTATCGTCTTGAGTCCAACCCGGTAAGACACGACTTATCGCCACTGGCAGCAGCCAC
TGGTAACAGGATTAGCAGAGCGAGGTATGTAGGCGGTGCTACAGAGTTCTTGAAGTGGTGGCCTAACTAC
GGCTACACTAGAAGGACAGTATTTGGTATCTGCGCTCTGCTGAAGCCAGTTACCTTCGGAAAAAGAGTTG
GTAGCTCTTGATCCGGCAAACAAACCACCGCTGGTAGCGGTGGTTTTTTTGTTTGCAAGCAGCAGATTAC
GCGCAGAAAAAAAGGATCTCAAGAAGATCCTTTGATCTTTTCTACGGGGTCTGACGCTCAGTGGAACGAA
AACTCACGTTAAGGGATTTTGGTCATGCATTCTAGGTGATTATTTGCCGACTACCTTGGTGATCTCGCCT
TTCACGTAGTGGACAAATTCTTCCAACTGATCTGCGCGCGAGGCCAAGCGATCTTCTTCTTGTCCAAGAT
AAGCCTGTCTAGCTTCAAGTATGACGGGCTGATACTGGGCCGGCAGGCGCTCCATTGCCCAGTCGGCAGC
GACATCCTTCGGCGCGATTTTGCCGGTTACTGCGCTGTACCAAATGCGGGACAACGTAAGCACTACATTT
CGCTCATCACCAGCCCAGTCGGGCGGCGAGTTCCATAGCGTTAAGGTTTCATTTAGCGCCTCAAATAGAT
CCTGTTCAGGAACCGGATCAAAGAGTTCCTCCGCCGCTGGACCTACCAAGGCAACGCTATGTTCTCTTGC
TTTTGTCAGCAAGATAGCCAGATCAATGTCGATCGTGGCTGGCTCGAAGATACCTGCAAGAATGTCATTG
CGCTGCCATTCTCCAAATTGCAGTTCGCGCTTAGCTGGATAACGCCACGGAATGATGTCGTCGTGCACAA
CAATGGTGACTTCTACAGCGCGGAGAATCTCGCTCTCTCCAGGGGAAGCCGAAGTTTCCAAAAGGTCGTT
GATCAAAGCTCGCCGCGTTGTTTCATCAAGCCTTACGGTCACCGTAACCAGCAAATCAATATCACTGTGT
GGCTTCAGGCCGCCATCCACTGCGGAGCCGTACAAATGTACGGCCAGCAACGTCGGTTCGAGATGGCGCT
CGATGACGCCAACTACCTCTGATAGTTGAGTCGATACTTCGGCGATCACCGCTTCCCTCATAATGTTTAA
CTTTGTTTTAGGGCGACTGCCCTGCTGCGTAACATCGTTGCTGCTCCATAACATCAAACATCGACCCACG
GCGTAACGCGCTTGCTGCTTGGATGCCCGAGGCATAGACTGTACCCCAAAAAAACAGTCATAACAAGCCA
TGAAAACCGCCACTGCGCCGTTACCACCGCTGCGTTCGGTCAAGGTTCTGGACCAGTTGCGTGAGCGCAT
ACGCTACTTGCATTACAGCTTACGAACCGAACAGGCTTATGTCCACTGGGTTCGTGCCTTCATCCGTTTC
CACGGTGTGCGTCACCCGGCAACCTTGGGTAGCAGCGAAGTCGAGGCATTTCTGTCCTGGCTGGAACAGA
ACTTATTATTTCCTTCCTCTTTTCTACAGTATTTAAAGATACCCCAAGAAGCTAATTATAACAAGACGAA
CTCCAATTCACTGTTCCTTGCATTCTAAAACCTTAAATACCAGAAAACAGCTTTTTCAAAGTTGTTTTCA
AAGTTGGCGTATAACATAGTATCGACGGAGCCGATTTTGAAACCGCGGTGATCACAGGCAGCAACGCTCT
GTCATCGTTACAATCAACATGCTACCCTCCGCGAGATCATCCGTGTTTCAAACCCGGCAGCTTAGTTGCC
GTTCTTCCGAATAGCATCGGTAACATGAGCAAAGTCTGCCGCCTTACAACGGCTCTCCCGCTGACGCCGT
CCCGGACTGATGGGCTGCCTGTATCGAGTGGTGATTTTGTGCCGAGCTGCCGGTCGGGGAGCTGTTGGCT
GGCTGGTGGCAGGATATATTGTGGTGTAAACATAACGGATCCGGTCTCAGGAGGTCAACATGGTGGAGCA
CGACACTCTGGTCTACTCCAAAAATGTCAAAGATACAGTCTCAGAAGATCAAAGGGCTATTGAGACTTTT
CAACAAAGGATAATTTCGGGAAACCTCCTCGGATTCCATTGCCCAGCTATCTGTCACTTCATCGAAAGGA
CAGTAGAAAAGGAAGGTGGCTCCTACAAATGCCATCATTGCGATAAAGGAAAGGCTATCATTCAAGATCT
CTCTGCCGACAGTGGTCCCAAAGATGGACCCCCACCCACGAGGAGCATCGTGGAAAAAGAAGAGGTTCCA
ACCACGTCTACAAAGCAAGTGGATTGATGTGACATCTCCACTGACGTAAGGGATGACGCACAATCCCACT
ATCCTTCGCAAGACCCTTCCTCTATATAAGGAAGTTCATTTCATTTGGAGAGGACACGCTCGAGTATAAG
AGCTCATTTTTACAACAATTACCAACAACAACAAACAACAAACAACATTACAATTACATTTACAATTATC
GATACAATGGAGGACGCCAAAAACATAAAGAAAGGCCCGGCGCCATTCTATCCGCTGGAAGATGGAACCG
CTGGAGAGCAACTGCATAAGGCTATGAAGAGATACGCCCTGGTTCCTGGAACAATTGCTTTTACAGATGC
ACATATCGAGGTGGACATCACTTACGCTGAGTACTTCGAAATGTCCGTTCGGTTGGCAGAAGCTATGAAA
CGATATGGGCTGAATACAAATCACAGAATCGTCGTATGCAGTGAAAACTCTCTTCAATTCTTTATGCCGG
TGTTGGGCGCGTTATTTATCGGAGTTGCAGTTGCGCCCGCGAACGACATTTATAATGAACGTGAATTGCT
CAACAGTATGGGCATTTCGCAGCCTACCGTGGTGTTCGTTTCCAAAAAGGGGTTGCAAAAAATTTTGAAC
GTGCAAAAAAAGCTCCCAATCATCCAAAAAATTATTATCATGGATTCTAAAACGGATTACCAGGGATTTC
AGTCGATGTACACGTTCGTCACATCTCATCTACCTCCCGGTTTTAATGAATACGATTTTGTGCCAGAGTC
CTTCGATAGGGACAAGACAATTGCACTGATCATGAACTCCTCTGGATCTACTGGTCTGCCTAAAGGTGTC
GCTCTGCCTCATAGAACTGCCTGCGTGAGATTCTCGCATGCCAGAGATCCTATTTTTGGCAATCAAATCA
TTCCGGATACTGCGATTTTAAGTGTTGTTCCATTCCATCACGGTTTTGGAATGTTTACTACACTCGGATA
TTTGATATGTGGATTTCGAGTCGTCTTAATGTATAGATTTGAAGAAGAACTGTTTCTGAGGAGCCTTCAG
GATTACAAGATTCAAAGTGCGCTGCTGGTGCCAACCCTATTCTCCTTCTTCGCCAAAAGCACTCTGATTG
ACAAATACGATTTATCTAATTTACACGAAATTGCTTCTGGTGGCGCTCCCCTCTCTAAGGAAGTCGGGGA
AGCGGTTGCCAAGAGGTTCCATCTGCCAGGTATCAGGCAAGGATATGGGCTCACTGAGACTACATCAGCT
ATTCTGATTACACCCGAGGGGGATGATAAACCGGGCGCGGTCGGTAAAGTTGTTCCATTTTTTGAAGCGA
AGGTTGTGGATCTGGATACCGGGAAAACGCTGGGCGTTAATCAAAGAGGCGAACTGTGTGTGAGAGGTCC
TATGATTATGTCCGGTTATGTAAACAATCCGGAAGCGACCAACGCCTTGATTGACAAGGATGGATGGCTA
CATTCTGGAGACATAGCTTACTGGGACGAGGACGAACACTTCTTCATCGTTGACCGCCTGAAGTCTCTGA
TTAAGTACAAAGGCTATCAGGTGGCTCCCGCTGAATTGGAATCCATCTTGCTCCAACACCCCAACATCTT
CGACGCAGGTGTCGCAGGTCTGCCCGACGATGACGCCGGTGAACTTCCCGCCGCCGTTGTTGTTTTGGAG
CACGGAAAGACGATGACGGAAAAAGAGATCGTGGATTACGTCGCCAGTCAAGTAACAACCGCGAAAAAGT
TGCGCGGAGGAGTTGTGTTTGTGGACGAAGTACCGAAAGGTCTTACCGGAAAACTCGACGCAAGAAAAAT
CAGAGAGATCCTCATAAAGGCCAAGAAGGGCGGAAAGATCGCCGTGGGTTCGGATTATAAGGACCATGAC
GGAGACTATAAGGACCATGACCTCGACGCTGCAGCAGCGGATTATAAGGACGATGACGATAAGTGAGCTT
CTCTAGCTAGAGTCGATCGACAAGCTCGAGTTTCTCCATAATAATGTGTGAGTAGTTCCCAGATAAGGGA
ATTAGGGTTCCTATAGGGTTTCGCTCATGTGTTGAGCATATAAGAAACCCTTAGTATGTATTTGTATTTG
TAAAATACTTCTATCAATAAAATTTCTAATTCCTAAAACCAAAATCCAGTACTAAAATCCAGATCGCTGT
CAGGAGGTCAACATGGTGGAGCACGACACTCTGGTCTACTCCAAAAATGTCAAAGATACAGTCTCAGAAG
ATCAAAGGGCTATTGAGACTTTTCAACAAAGGATAATTTCGGGAAACCTCCTCGGATTCCATTGCCCAGC
TATCTGTCACTTCATCGAAAGGACAGTAGAAAAGGAAGGTGGCTCCTACAAATGCCATCATTGCGATAAA
GGAAAGGCTATCATTCAAGATCTCTCTGCCGACAGTGGTCCCAAAGATGGACCCCCACCCACGAGGAGCA
TCGTGGAAAAAGAAGAGGTTCCAACCACGTCTACAAAGCAAGTGGATTGATGTGACATCTCCACTGACGT
AAGGGATGACGCACAATCCCACTATCCTTCGCAAGACCCTTCCTCTATATAAGGAAGTTCATTTCATTTG
GAGAGGACACGCTCGAGTATAAGAGCTCATTTTTACAACAATTACCAACAACAACAAACAACAAACAACA
TTACAATTACATTTACAATTATCGATACAATGGTATTCACACTCGAAGATTTCGTTGGGGACTGGCGACA
GACAGCCGGCTACAACCTGGACCAAGTCCTTGAACAGGGAGGTGTGTCCAGTTTGTTTCAGAATCTCGGG
GTGTCCGTAACTCCGATCCAAAGGATTGTCCTGAGCGGTGAAAATGGGCTGAAGATCGACATCCATGTCA
TCATCCCGTATGAAGGTCTGAGCGGCGACCAAATGGGCCAGATCGAAAAAATTTTTAAGGTGGTGTACCC
TGTGGATGATCATCACTTTAAGGTGATCCTGCACTATGGCACACTGGTAATCGACGGGGTTACGCCGAAC
ATGATCGACTATTTCGGACGGCCGTATGAAGGCATCGCCGTGTTCGACGGCAAAAAGATCACTGTAACAG
GGACCCTGTGGAACGGCAACAAAATTATCGACGAGCGCCTGATCAACCCCGACGGCTCCCTGCTGTTCCG
AGTAACCATCAACGGAGTGACCGGCTGGCGGCTGTGCGAACGCATTCTGGCTTCGGATTATAAGGACCAT
GACGGAGACTATAAGGACCATGACCTCGACGCTGCAGCAGCGGATTATAAGGACGATGACGATAAGTGAG
CTTCTCTAGCTAGAGTCGATCGACAAGCTCGAGTTTCTCCATAATAATGTGTGAGTAGTTCCCAGATAAG
GGAATTAGGGTTCCTATAGGGTTTCGCTCATGTGTTGAGCATATAAGAAACCCTTAGTATGTATTTGTAT
TTGTAAAATACTTCTATCAATAAAATTTCTAATTCCTAAAACCAAAATCCAGTACTAAAATCCAGATCGC
T
Features (pLannotate 1.2.2; 22 found; start..end, strand, type, name):
     18..42      +  misc_feature   RB T-DNA repeat: right border repeat from nopaline C58 T-DNA
    382..783     +  CDS            Y4CG_SINFN (fragment): Protein inferred from homology: Swiss-Prot protein existence level 3. From Sinorhizobium fredii (strain NBRC 101917 / NGR234).
   1343..1972    +  CDS            pVS1 StaA: stability protein from the Pseudomonas plasmid pVS1 (Heeb et al., 2000)
   2401..3474    +  CDS            pVS1 RepA: replication protein from the Pseudomonas plasmid pVS1 (Heeb et al., 2000)
   3540..3734    +  rep_origin     pVS1 oriV: origin of replication for the Pseudomonas plasmid pVS1 (Heeb et al., 2000)
   3937..3976    +  CDS            rop (fragment): Rop protein, which maintains plasmids at low copy number; rop
   4078..4218    +  misc_feature   bom: basis of mobility region from pBR322
   4404..4992    -  rep_origin     ori: high-copy-number ColE1/pMB1/pBR322/pUC origin of replication
   5083..5871    -  CDS            aadA: S3AD_ECOLX - Experimental evidence at protein level: Swiss-Prot protein existence level 1. Mediates bacterial resistance to the antibiotics streptomycin and spectinomycin. From Escherichia coli.
   5878..5934    -  CDS            GmR (fragment): gentamycin acetyltransferase; aacC1; confers resistance to gentamycin
   6110..6133    -  promoter       Pc promoter (fragment): intI1 (promoter lies within the coding sequence); class 1 integron promoter
   6657..6681    +  misc_feature   LB T-DNA repeat: left border repeat from nopaline C58 T-DNA
   6781..7126    +  promoter       CaMV 35S promoter: strong constitutive promoter from cauliflower mosaic virus
   7078..7124    +  promoter       minimal CaMV 35S promoter: minimal 35S promoter from cauliflower mosaic virus
   7155..7208    +  misc_feature   TMV Ω: translational enhancer from the tobacco mosaic virus 5'-leader sequence (Gallie et al., 1988)
   7217..8866    +  CDS            luciferase: firefly luciferase; luc+; enhanced luc+ version of the luciferase gene
   8991..9165    +  polyA_signal   CaMV poly(A) signal: cauliflower mosaic virus polyadenylation signal
   9254..9599    +  promoter       CaMV 35S promoter: strong constitutive promoter from cauliflower mosaic virus
   9551..9597    +  promoter       minimal CaMV 35S promoter: minimal 35S promoter from cauliflower mosaic virus
   9628..9681    +  misc_feature   TMV Ω: translational enhancer from the tobacco mosaic virus 5'-leader sequence (Gallie et al., 1988)
   9690..10201   +  CDS            Nluc (fragment): NanoLuc® luciferase human codon-optimized
  10324..10498   +  polyA_signal   CaMV poly(A) signal: cauliflower mosaic virus polyadenylation signal
