[The description below was written by a language model from this plasmid's Addgene catalogue record and pLannotate feature annotations shown in this document.]
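Description:
pEPCTΩSP0017 is a plant expression binary vector built on the pDGB3_omega1 backbone, an omega-level acceptor of the GoldenBraid modular cloning system. The insert was assembled through BsmBI sites that were destroyed during cloning. The roughly 10.5 kb plasmid carries nopaline-type T-DNA left and right border repeats, so the region between them can be transferred into plant cells by Agrobacterium. Replication in E. coli relies on a high-copy ColE1/pMB1-type origin, with the pBR322 bom region nearby. The pVS1 oriV, together with the RepA replication protein and StaA stability protein, supports maintenance in Agrobacterium. Selection in bacteria is by spectinomycin, conferred by the aadA gene. The short gentamicin-resistance, rop and integron Pc promoter matches annotated near it are fragments only. No plant selectable marker appears in the feature table.

The payload consists of two tandem transcription units in the same orientation within the T-DNA. Each is driven by a CaMV 35S promoter, followed by the TMV Ω 5′ leader as a translational enhancer, and ends with a CaMV polyadenylation signal. The first unit encodes firefly luciferase (the luc+ version). The second encodes NanoLuc luciferase, which the annotation tool matched as a near-full-length fragment. The catalogue lists only firefly luciferase as the insert, but the stated purpose and the feature table both confirm the two-reporter arrangement.

The two enzymes use different substrates, so their signals can be read separately from the same sample. With both reporters constitutively expressed, the module is suited to use as a reference or control in ratiometric luciferase assays. The associated work concerns tunable control of insect pheromone biosynthesis in Nicotiana benthamiana, although the record does not spell out the plasmid's exact role in that study.
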