Addgene plasmid #187565: pEPCTΩSP0017
Purpose: Module for constitutive expression of firefly luciferase and nanoluc luciferase driven by 35s promoters
Depositing lab: Nicola Patron. Depositing organization: Earlham Institute. Publication: Tunable control of insect pheromone biosynthesis in Nicotiana benthamiana. Kallam K, Moreno-Gimenez E, Mateos-Fernandez R, Tansley C, Gianoglio S, Orzaez D, Patron N. Plant Biotechnol J. 2023 Apr 9. doi: 10.1111/pbi.14048. PubMed 37032497.
Backbone
  Vector backbone: pDGB3_omega1
  Vector type: Plant Expression
Growth in bacteria
  Bacterial resistance: Spectinomycin, 50 μg/mL
  Growth temperature: 37°C
  Growth strain: DH5alpha
  Copy number: High Copy
Gene/Insert
  Gene/Insert name: Firefly Luciferase
  Species: Synthetic
  Cloning method: Restriction Enzyme; 5′ cloning site BsmBI (destroyed during cloning); 3′ cloning site BsmBI (destroyed during cloning)
  Sequencing primers: 5′ Unknown
Terms and licenses: Academic/Nonprofit Terms; Industry Terms: Not Available to Industry
Depositor comments: Please visit https://www.biorxiv.org/content/10.1101/2022.06.15.496242 for bioRxiv preprint.
How to cite: pEPCTΩSP0017 was a gift from Nicola Patron (Addgene plasmid # 187565 ; http://n2t.net/addgene:187565 ; RRID:Addgene_187565)
